>Addgene plasmid #158683 | RAR-TRE-mStrawberry reporter | addgene full sequence | sequence record 311040 | Addgene NGS Result
TGCATCTCAATTAGTCAGCAACCATAGTCCCGCCCCTAACTCCGCCCATCCCGCCCCTAACTCCGCCCAG
TTCCGCCCATTCTCCGCCCCATCGCTGACTAATTTTTTTTATTTATGCAGAGGCCGAGGCCGCCTCGGCC
TCTGAGCTATTCCAGAAGTAGTGAGGAGGCTTTTTTGGAGGCCTAGGCTTTTGCAAAAAGCTTGGCATTC
CGGTACTGTTGGTAAAGCCACGACCCATGGTGAGCAAGGGCGAGGAGAATAACATGGCCATCATCAAGGA
GTTCATGCGCTTCAAGGTGCGCATGGAGGGCTCCGTGAACGGCCACGAGTTCGAGATCGAGGGCGAGGGC
GAGGGCCGCCCCTACGAGGGCACCCAGACCGCCAAGCTGAAGGTGACCAAGGGTGGCCCCCTGCCCTTCG
CCTGGGACATCCTAACCCCCAACTTCACCTACGGCTCCAAGGCCTACGTGAAGCACCCCGCCGACATCCC
CGACTACTTGAAGCTGTCCTTCCCCGAGGGCTTCAAGTGGGAGCGCGTGATGAACTTCGAGGACGGCGGC
GTGGTGACCGTGACCCAGGACTCCTCCCTGCAGGACGGCGAGTTCATCTACAAGGTGAAGCTGCGCGGCA
CCAACTTCCCCTCCGACGGCCCCGTAATGCAGAAGAAGACCATGGGCTGGGAGGCCTCCTCCGAGCGGAT
GTACCCCGAGGACGGCGCCCTGAAGGGCGAGATCAAGATGAGGCTGAAGCTGAAGGACGGCGGCCACTAC
GACGCTGAGGTCAAGACCACCTACAAGGCCAAGAAGCCCGTGCAGCTGCCCGGCGCCTACATCGTCGGCA
TCAAGTTGGACATCACCTCCCACAACGAGGACTACACCATCGTGGAACTGTACGAACGCGCCGAGGGCCG
CCACTCCACCGGCGGCATGGACGAGCTGTACAAGTAAGAATTCTAGATCTTGAGACAAATGGCAGTATTC
ATCCACAATTTTAAAAGAAAAGGGGGGATTGGGGGGTACAGTGCAGGGGAAAGAATAGTAGACATAATAG
CAACAGACATACAAACTAAAGAATTACAAAAACAAATTACAAAAATTCAAAATTTTCGGGTTTATTACAG
GGACAGCAGAGATCCACTTTGGCGCCGGCTCGAGGGGGCCCGGGTTGCGCCTTTTCCAAGGCAGCCCTGG
GTTTGCGCAGGGACGCGGCTGCTCTGGGCGTGGTTCCGGGAAACGCAGCGGCGCCGACCCTGGGTCTCGC
ACATTCTTCACGTCCGTTCGCAGCGTCACCCGGATCTTCGCCGCTACCCTTGTGGGCCCCCCGGCGACGC
TTCCTGCTCCGCCCCTAAGTCGGGAAGGTTCCTTGCGGTTCGCGGCGTGCCGGACGTGACAAACGGAAGC
CGCACGTCTCACTAGTACCCTCGCAGACGGACAGCGCCAGGGAGCAATGGCAGCGCGCCGACCGCGATGG
GCTGTGGCCAATAGCGGCTGCTCAGCAGGGCGCGCCGAGAGCAGCGGCCGGGAAGGGGCGGTGCGGGAGG
CGGGGTGTGGGGCGGTAGTGTGGGCCCTGTTCCTGCCCGCGCGGTGTTCCGCATTCTGCAAGCCTCCGGA
GCGCACGTCGGCAGTCGGCTCCCTCGTTGACCGAATCACCGACCTCTCTCCCCAGGGGGTACCACCATGG
CCAAGCCTTTGTCTCAAGAAGAATCCACCCTCATTGAAAGAGCAACGGCTACAATCAACAGCATCCCCAT
CTCTGAAGACTACAGCGTCGCCAGCGCAGCTCTCTCTAGCGACGGCCGCATCTTCACTGGTGTCAATGTA
TATCATTTTACTGGGGGACCTTGTGCAGAACTCGTGGTGCTGGGCACTGCTGCTGCTGCGGCAGCTGGCA
ACCTGACTTGTATCGTCGCGATCGGAAATGAGAACAGGGGCATCTTGAGCCCCTGCGGACGGTGCCGACA
GGTGCTTCTCGATCTGCATCCTGGGATCAAAGCCATAGTGAAGGACAGTGATGGACAGCCGACGGCAGTT
GGGATTCGTGAATTGCTGCCCTCTGGTTATGTGTGGGAGGGCCTGCAGCTGCAGTAGTAAAGACGCGTTA
AGTCGACAATCAACCTCTGGATTACAAAATTTGTGAAAGATTGACTGGTATTCTTAACTATGTTGCTCCT
TTTACGCTATGTGGATACGCTGCTTTAATGCCTTTGTATCATGCTATTGCTTCCCGTATGGCTTTCATTT
TCTCCTCCTTGTATAAATCCTGGTTGCTGTCTCTTTATGAGGAGTTGTGGCCCGTTGTCAGGCAACGTGG
CGTGGTGTGCACTGTGTTTGCTGACGCAACCCCCACTGGTTGGGGCATTGCCACCACCTGTCAGCTCCTT
TCCGGGACTTTCGCTTTCCCCCTCCCTATTGCCACGGCGGAACTCATCGCCGCCTGCCTTGCCCGCTGCT
GGACAGGGGCTCGGCTGTTGGGCACTGACAATTCCGTGGTGTTGTCGGGGAAATCATCGTCCTTTCCTTG
GCTGCTCGCCTGTGTTGCCACCTGGATTCTGCGCGGGACGTCCTTCTGCTACGTCCCTTCGGCCCTCAAT
CCAGCGGACCTTCCTTCCCGCGGCCTGCTGCCGGCTCTGCGGCCTCTTCCGCGTCTTCGCCTTCGCCCTC
AGACGAGTCGGATCTCCCTTTGGGCCGCCTCCCCGCGTCGACTTTAAGACCAATGACTTACAAGGCAGCT
GTAGATCTTAGCCACTTTTTAAAAGAAAAGGGGGGACTGGAAGGGCTAATTCACTCCCAACGAAGACAAG
ATCTGCTTTTTGCTTGTACTGGGTCTCTCTGGTTAGACCAGATCTGAGCCTGGGAGCTCTCTGGCTAACT
AGGGAACCCACTGCTTAAGCCTCAATAAAGCTTGCCTTGAGTGCTTCAAGTAGTGTGTGCCCGTCTGTTG
TGTGACTCTGGTAACTAGAGATCCCTCAGACCCTTTTAGTCAGTGTGGAAAATCTCTAGCAGTACGTATA
GTAGTTCATGTCATCTTATTATTCAGTATTTATAACTTGCAAAGAAATGAATATCAGAGAGTGAGAGGAA
CTTGTTTATTGCAGCTTATAATGGTTACAAATAAAGCAATAGCATCACAAATTTCACAAATAAAGCATTT
TTTTCACTGCATTCTAGTTGTGGTTTGTCCAAACTCATCAATGTATCTTATCATGTCTGGCTCTAGCTAT
CCCGCCCCTAACTCCGCCCATCCCGCCCCTAACTCCGCCCAGTTCCGCCCATTCTCCGCCCCATGGCTGA
CTAATTTTTTTTATTTATGCAGAGGCCGAGGCCGCCTCGGCCTCTGAGCTATTCCAGAAGTAGTGAGGAG
GCTTTTTTGGAGGCCTAGGGACGTACCCAATTCGCCCTATAGTGAGTCGTATTACGCGCGCTCACTGGCC
GTCGTTTTACAACGTCGTGACTGGGAAAACCCTGGCGTTACCCAACTTAATCGCCTTGCAGCACATCCCC
CTTTCGCCAGCTGGCGTAATAGCGAAGAGGCCCGCACCGATCGCCCTTCCCAACAGTTGCGCAGCCTGAA
TGGCGAATGGG
[124 nt withheld, positions 3582-3705]
C
[91 nt withheld, positions 3707-3797]
A
[49 nt withheld, positions 3799-3847]
CCTTTGACGTTGGAGTCCACGTTCTTT
[37 nt withheld, positions 3875-3911]
ACCCTATCTCGGTCTATTCTTTTGATTTATAAGGGATTTTGCCGATTTCGGCCTATTGGTTAAAAAATGA
GCTGATTTAACAAAAATTTAACGCGAATTTTAACAAAATATTAACGCTTACAATTTAGGTGGCACTTTTC
GGGGAAATGTGCGCGGAACCCCTATTTGTTTATTTTTCTAAATACATTCAAATATGTATCCGCTCATGAG
ACAATAACCCTGATAAATGCTTCAATAATATTGAAAAAGGAAGAGTATGAGTATTCAACATTTCCGTGTC
GCCCTTATTCCCTTTTTTGCGGCATTTTGCCTTCCTGTTTTTGCTCACCCAGAAACGCTGGTGAAAGTAA
AAGATGCTGAAGATCAGTTGGGTGCACGAGTGGGTTACATCGAACTGGATCTCAACAGCGGTAAGATCCT
TGAGAGTTTTCGCCCCGAAGAACGTTTTCCAATGATGAGCACTTTTAAAGTTCTGCTATGTGGCGCGGTA
TTATCCCGTATTGACGCCGGGCAAGAGCAACTCGGTCGCCGCATACACTATTCTCAGAATGACTTGGTTG
AGTACTCACCAGTCACAGAAAAGCATCTTACGGATGGCATGACAGTAAGAGAATTATGCAGTGCTGCCAT
AACCATGAGTGATAACACTGCGGCCAACTTACTTCTGACAACGATCGGAGGACCGAAGGAGCTAACCGCT
TTTTTGCACAACATGGGGGATCATGTAACTCGCCTTGATCGTTGGGAACCGGAGCTGAATGAAGCCATAC
CAAACGACGAGCGTGACACCACGATGCCTGTAGCAATGGCAACAACGTTGCGCAAACTATTAACTGGCGA
ACTACTTACTCTAGCTTCCCGGCAACAATTAATAGACTGGATGGAGGCGGATAAAGTTGCAGGACCACTT
CTGCGCTCGGCCCTTCCGGCTGGCTGGTTTATTGCTGATAAATCTGGAGCCGGTGAGCGTGGGTCTCGCG
GTATCATTGCAGCACTGGGGCCAGATGGTAAGCCCTCCCGTATCGTAGTTATCTACACGACGGGGAGTCA
GGCAACTATGGATGAACGAAATAGACAGATCGCTGAGATAGGTGCCTCACTGATTAAGCATTGGTAACTG
TCAGACCAAGTTTACTCATATATACTTTAGATTGATTTAAAACTTCATTTTTAATTTAAAAGGATCTAGG
TGAAGATCCTTTTTGATAATCTCATGACCAAAATCCCTTAACGTGAGTTTTCGTTCCACTGAGCGTCAGA
CCCCGTAGAAAAGATCAAAGGATCTTCTTGAGATCCTTTTTTTCTGCGCGTAATCTGCTGCTTGCAAACA
AAAAAACCACCGCTACCAGCGGTGGTTTGTTTGCCGGATCAAGAGCTACCAACTCTTTTTCCGAAGGTAA
CTGGCTTCAGCAGAGCGCAGATACCAAATACTGTTCTTCTAGTGTAGCCGTAGTTAGGCCACCACTTCAA
GAACTCTGTAGCACCGCCTACATACCTCGCTCTGCTAATCCTGTTACCAGTGGCTGCTGCCAGTGGCGAT
AAGTCGTGTCTTACCGGGTTGGACTCAAGACGATAGTTACCGGATAAGGCGCAGCGGTCGGGCTGAACGG
GGGGTTCGTGCACACAGCCCAGCTTGGAGCGAACGACCTACACCGAACTGAGATACCTACAGCGTGAGCT
ATGAGAAAGCGCCACGCTTCCCGAAGGGAGAAAGGCGGACAGGTATCCGGTAAGCGGCAGGGTCGGAACA
GGAGAGCGCACGAGGGAGCTTCCAGGGGGAAACGCCTGGTATCTTTATAGTCCTGTCGGGTTTCGCCACC
TCTGACTTGAGCGTCGATTTTTGTGATGCTCGTCAGGGGGGCGGAGCCTATGGAAAAACGCCAGCAACGC
GGCCTTTTTACGGTTCCTGGCCTTTTGCTGGCCTTTTGCTCACATGTTCTTTCCTGCGTTATCCCCTGAT
TCTGTGGATAACCGTATTACCGCCTTTGAGTGAGCTGATACCGCTCGCCGCAGCCGAACGACCGAGCGCA
GCGAGTCAGTGAGCGAGGAAGCGGAAGAGCGCCCAATACGCAAACCGCCTCTCCCCGCGCGTTGGCCGAT
TCATTAATGCAGCTGGCACGACAGGTTTCCCGACTGGAAAGCGGGCAGTGAGCGCAACGCAATTAATGTG
AGTTAGCTCACTCATTAGGCACCCCAGGCTTTACACTTTATGCTTCCGGCTCGTATGTTGTGTGGAATTG
TGAGCGGATAACAATTTCACACAGGAAACAGCTATGACCATGATTACGCCAAGCGCGCAATTAACCCTCA
CTAAAGGGAACAAAAGCTGGAGCTGCAAGCTTAATGTAGTCTTATGCAATACTCTTGTAGTCTTGCAACA
TGGTAACGATGAGTTAGCAACATGCCTTACAAGGAGAGAAAAAGCACCGTGCATGCCGATTGGTGGAAGT
AAGGTGGTACGATCGTGCCTTATTAGGAAGGCAACAGACGGGTCTGACATGGATTGGACGAACCACTGAA
TTGCCGCATTGCAGAGATATTGTATTTAAGTGCCTAGCTCGATACATAAACGGGTCTCTCTGGTTAGACC
AGATCTGAGCCTGGGAGCTCTCTGGCTAACTAGGGAACCCACTGCTTAAGCCTCAATAAAGCTTGCCTTG
AGTGCTTCAAGTAGTGTGTGCCCGTCTGTTGTGTGACTCTGGTAACTAGAGATCCCTCAGACCCTTTTAG
TCAGTGTGGAAAATCTCTAGCAGTGGCGCCCGAACAGGGACTTGAAAGCGAAAGGGAAACCAGAGGAGCT
CTCTCGACGCAGGACTCGGCTTGCTGAAGCGCGCACGGCAAGAGGCGAGGGGCGGCGACTGGTGAGTACG
CCAAAAATTTTGACTAGCGGAGGCTAGAAGGAGAGAGATGGGTGCGAGAGCGTCAGTATTAAGCGGGGGA
GAATTAGATCGCGATGGGAAAAAATTCGGTTAAGGCCAGGGGGAAAGAAAAAATATAAATTAAAACATAT
AGTATGGGCAAGCAGGGAGCTAGAACGATTCGCAGTTAATCCTGGCCTGTTAGAAACATCAGAAGGCTGT
AGACAAATACTGGGACAGCTACAACCATCCCTTCAGACAGGATCAGAAGAACTTAGATCATTATATAATA
CAGTAGCAACCCTCTATTGTGTGCATCAAAGGATAGAGATAAAAGACACCAAGGAAGCTTTAGACAAGAT
AGAGGAAGAGCAAAACAAAAGTAAGACCACCGCACAGCAAGCGGCCGCTGATCTTCAGACCTGGAGGAGG
AGATATGAGGGACAATTGGAGAAGTGAATTATATAAATATAAAGTAGTAAAAATTGAACCATTAGGAGTA
GCACCCACCAAGGCAAAGAGAAGAGTGGTGCAGAGAGAAAAAAGAGCAGTGGGAATAGGAGCTTTGTTCC
TTGGGTTCTTGGGAGCAGCAGGAAGCACTATGGGCGCAGCGTCAATGACGCTGACGGTACAGGCCAGACA
ATTATTGTCTGGTATAGTGCAGCAGCAGAACAATTTGCTGAGGGCTATTGAGGCGCAACAGCATCTGTTG
CAACTCACAGTCTGGGGCATCAAGCAGCTCCAGGCAAGAATCCTGGCTGTGGAAAGATACCTAAAGGATC
AACAGCTCCTGGGGATTTGGGGTTGCTCTGGAAAACTCATTTGCACCACTGCTGTGCCTTGGAATGCTAG
TTGGAGTAATAAATCTCTGGAACAGATTTGGAATCACACGACCTGGATGGAGTGGGACAGAGAAATTAAC
AATTACACAAGCTTAATACACTCCTTAATTGAAGAATCGCAAAACCAGCAAGAAAAGAATGAACAAGAAT
TATTGGAATTAGATAAATGGGCAAGTTTGTGGAATTGGTTTAACATAACAAATTGGCTGTGGTATATAAA
ATTATTCATAATGATAGTAGGAGGCTTGGTAGGTTTAAGAATAGTTTTTGCTGTACTTTCTATAGTGAAT
AGAGTTAGGCAGGGATATTCACCATTATCGTTTCAGACCCACCTCCCAACCCCGAGGGGGTACCGAGCTC
GGTGAACTTTCGGTGAACCCTACCCTCGAGTGAACTTTCGGTGAACCCTACCCTCGAGGGTAGGGTTCAC
CGAAAGTTCACTCGACGAATTCCAGTCTAGCCCGGGCTCGAGATCTGCGATC
Features (pLannotate 1.2.2; 27 found; start..end, strand, type, name):
      1..197     +  promoter       SV40 promoter: SV40 early promoter
    237..944     +  CDS            mStrawberry: mStrawberry is a basic (constitutively fluorescent) red fluorescent protein published in 2004, derived from Discosoma sp.. It is reported to be a somewhat slowly-maturing monomer with low acid sensitivity.
    989..1106    +  misc_feature   cPPT/CTS: central polypurine tract and central termination sequence of HIV-1
   1165..1665    +  promoter       hPGK promoter: human phosphoglycerate kinase 1 promoter
   1677..2072    +  CDS            BSD: blasticidin S deaminase; Aspergillus terreus BSD; confers resistance to blasticidin
   2108..2696    +  misc_feature   WPRE: woodchuck hepatitis virus posttranscriptional regulatory element
   2747..2766    +  misc_feature   cPPT/CTS (fragment): central polypurine tract and central termination sequence of HIV-1
   2768..3001    +  LTR            3' LTR (ΔU3): self-inactivating 3' long terminal repeat (LTR) from HIV-1
   3079..3200    +  polyA_signal   SV40 poly(A) signal: SV40 polyadenylation signal
   3240..3375    +  rep_origin     SV40 ori: SV40 origin of replication
   3396..3414    -  promoter       T7 promoter: promoter for bacteriophage T7 RNA polymerase
   3422..3577    +  CDS            lacZα (fragment): LacZα fragment of β-galactosidase; lacZ fragment
   3582..4010    +  rep_origin     f1 ori (sequence partly withheld): f1 bacteriophage origin of replication; arrow indicates direction of (+) strand synthesis
   4063..4167    +  promoter       AmpR promoter: bla
   4168..5028    +  CDS            AmpR: β-lactamase; bla; confers resistance to ampicillin, carbenicillin, and related antibiotics
   5199..5787    +  rep_origin     ori: high-copy-number ColE1/pMB1/pBR322/pUC origin of replication
   5970..6062    +  CDS            lacI (fragment): lac repressor; lacI; The lac repressor binds to the lac operator to inhibit transcription in E. coli. This inhibition can be relieved by adding lactose or isopropyl-β-D-thiogalactopyranoside (IPTG).
   6075..6096    +  protein_bind   CAP binding site: CAP binding activates transcription in the presence of cAMP. E. coli catabolite activator protein
   6111..6141    +  promoter       lac promoter: promoter for the E. coli lac operon
   6149..6165    +  protein_bind   lac operator: The lac repressor binds to the lac operator to inhibit transcription in E. coli. This inhibition can be relieved by adding lactose or isopropyl-β-D-thiogalactopyranoside (IPTG). lac repressor encoded by lacI
   6210..6228    +  promoter       T3 promoter: promoter for bacteriophage T3 RNA polymerase
   6256..6482    +  promoter       RSV promoter: Rous sarcoma virus enhancer/promoter
   6483..6663    +  LTR            5' LTR (truncated): truncated 5' long terminal repeat (LTR) from HIV-1
   6710..6835    +  misc_feature   HIV-1 Ψ: packaging signal of human immunodeficiency virus type 1
   6819..7182    +  CDS            HIV-1 gag (fragment): gag protein from human immunodeficiency virus 1; gag
   7328..7561    +  misc_feature   RRE: The Rev response element (RRE) of HIV-1 allows for Rev-dependent mRNA export from the nucleus to the cytoplasm.
   7938..7960    +  CDS            Rev (fragment): human immunodeficiency virus 1 (HIV-1) Rev protein; rev; enhances nuclear export of unspliced and incompletely spliced viral mRNAs
