[The description below was written by a language model from this plasmid's Addgene catalogue record and pLannotate feature annotations shown in this document.]
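Description:
RAR-TRE-mStrawberry reporter is a third-generation-style, self-inactivating lentiviral vector built on the pLKO.1 backbone and designed to report retinoic acid receptor (RAR) pathway activity in mammalian cells. It is propagated in E. coli through a high-copy ColE1/pUC origin with ampicillin selection (AmpR), and the backbone also carries an f1 origin and remnants of a lac/lacZα cloning region flanked by T3 and T7 promoters. The viral genome is transcribed in packaging cells from an RSV promoter fused to a truncated HIV-1 5' LTR. This is followed by the Ψ packaging signal with a gag fragment, the Rev response element for Rev-dependent nuclear export, and a ΔU3 3' LTR that inactivates LTR promoter activity after integration. An SV40 poly(A) signal and SV40 origin lie downstream of the 3' LTR.

According to the catalogue entry, a retinoic acid receptor response element promoter drives the monomeric red fluorescent protein mStrawberry, and part of the plasmid derives from a pGL3-RARE-luciferase construct. The feature table does not annotate the response elements themselves. It shows an SV40 early promoter segment immediately upstream of the mStrawberry coding sequence, which presumably acts as the basal promoter for the RAR-responsive sites located in the unannotated region before it. Downstream, after a cPPT/CTS element, a constitutive human PGK promoter expresses blasticidin S deaminase so that transduced cells can be selected independently of pathway activity, and a WPRE enhances transcript expression. The listed insert size and human species do not match the annotated Discosoma-derived mStrawberry coding sequence of about 700 bp. The construct is used to make stable reporter lines for live fluorescence imaging of RAR signalling, in the context of multiplexed microscopy-based assays.
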