Addgene plasmid #158683: RAR-TRE-mStrawberry reporter
Purpose: This plasmid is a RAR pathway reporter. It has a Retinoic Acid Receptor Response Element promoter driving the expression of mStrawberry-pGK-BSD
Depositing lab: Ravid Straussman. Depositing organization: Weizmann Institute of Science. Publication: Visual barcodes for clonal-multiplexing of live microscopy-based assays. Kaufman T, Nitzan E, Firestein N, Ginzberg MB, Iyengar S, Patel N, Ben-Hamo R, Porat Z, Hunter J, Hilfinger A, Rotter V, Kafri R, Straussman R. Nat Commun. 2022 May 18;13(1):2725. doi: 10.1038/s41467-022-30008-0. PubMed 35585055.
Backbone
  Vector backbone: pLKO.1
  Backbone size w/o insert (bp): 7728
  Vector type: Mammalian Expression, Lentiviral
  Selectable markers: Blasticidin
Growth in bacteria
  Bacterial resistance: Ampicillin, 100 μg/mL
  Growth temperature: 37°C
  Growth strain: NEB Stable
  Copy number: High Copy
Gene/Insert
  Gene/Insert name: mStrawberry
  Species: H. sapiens (human)
  Insert size (bp): 389
  Cloning method: Gibson Cloning
Resource information
  A portion of this plasmid was derived from a plasmid made by: pGL3-RARE-luciferase
Terms and licenses: Academic/Nonprofit Terms; Industry Terms: Not Available to Industry
How to cite: RAR-TRE-mStrawberry reporter was a gift from Ravid Straussman (Addgene plasmid # 158683 ; http://n2t.net/addgene:158683 ; RRID:Addgene_158683)
